Addgene plasmid #135345: AIDx-ID-208
Purpose: Expression of intradomain insertion of truncated human cytosine deaminase, hAIDx, at position 208 of nSpyCas9
Depositing lab: Alex Hewitt. Depositing organization: University of Tasmania. Publication: Engineering domain-inlaid SaCas9 adenine base editors with reduced RNA off-targets and increased on-target DNA editing. Nguyen Tran MT, Mohd Khalid MKN, Wang Q, Walker JKR, Lidgerwood GE, Dilworth KL, Lisowski L, Pebay A, Hewitt AW. Nat Commun. 2020 Sep 25;11(1):4871. doi: 10.1038/s41467-020-18715-y. PubMed 32978399.
Backbone
  Vector backbone: pcDNA3.1(+)
  Vector type: Mammalian Expression, CRISPR
  Selectable markers: Blasticidin
Growth in bacteria
  Bacterial resistance: Ampicillin, 100 μg/mL
  Growth temperature: 30°C
  Growth strain: NEB Stable
  Copy number: High Copy
Gene/Insert
  Gene/Insert name: nSpyCas9-hAIDx-ID-208
  Species: H. sapiens (human)
  Mutation: WT
  Cloning method: Restriction Enzyme; 5′ cloning site Unknown (unknown if destroyed)
Terms and licenses: Academic/Nonprofit Terms; Industry Terms: Not Available to Industry
How to cite: AIDx-ID-208 was a gift from Alex Hewitt (Addgene plasmid # 135345 ; http://n2t.net/addgene:135345 ; RRID:Addgene_135345)
