[The description below was written by a language model from this plasmid's Addgene catalogue record and pLannotate feature annotations shown in this document.]
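Description:
AIDx-ID-208 is a mammalian expression plasmid built on the pcDNA3.1(+) backbone that encodes a "domain-inlaid" cytosine base editor. A truncated human cytosine deaminase (hAIDx, derived from activation-induced cytidine deaminase) is inserted within the Streptococcus pyogenes Cas9 nickase (nSpyCas9) at position 208, rather than fused to a terminus. In the annotated 10.8 kb sequence, the CMV enhancer and promoter drive a long open reading frame annotated simply as cas9. Its span of about 4.8 kb is larger than Cas9 alone, which fits an internal deaminase insertion, although the hAIDx segment is not annotated separately. A T7 promoter lies upstream of the coding sequence.

Downstream of the editor are partial matches to a FLAG-type epitope tag and a T2A peptide, followed by the blasticidin S deaminase gene (bsd) and the bGH polyadenylation signal. This layout indicates that the editor and the blasticidin marker are translated from one transcript and separated by ribosome skipping, so blasticidin selection enriches for cells expressing the editor. The backbone's SV40 promoter–neomycin resistance cassette with SV40 poly(A) is still present in the sequence, although the catalogue lists only blasticidin as the selectable marker. The plasmid is propagated in E. coli through a high-copy ColE1/pUC origin and ampicillin resistance, and it also carries an f1 origin.

No guide RNA cassette is annotated, so a guide would have to be supplied separately. The construct is one positional variant for testing how the intradomain placement of a deaminase within Cas9 affects base editing in mammalian cells.
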