Features (pLannotate 1.2.2; 23 found; start..end, strand, type, name):
    121..500     +  enhancer       CMV enhancer: human cytomegalovirus immediate early enhancer
    501..704     +  promoter       CMV promoter: human cytomegalovirus (CMV) immediate early promoter
    700..733     +  LTR            5' LTR (truncated) (fragment): truncated 5' long terminal repeat (LTR) from HIV-1
    749..767     +  promoter       T7 promoter: promoter for bacteriophage T7 RNA polymerase
    809..5653    +  CDS            cas9: CAS9_STRP1 - Also known as csn1 From Streptococcus pyogenes serotype M1.
   5702..5725    +  CDS            3xFLAG (fragment): three tandem FLAG® epitope tags, followed by an enterokinase cleavage site
   5768..5790    +  CDS            T2A (fragment): 2A peptide from Thosea asigna virus capsid protein Eukaryotic ribosomes fail to insert a peptide bond between the Gly and Pro residues, yielding separate polypeptides.
   5801..6187    +  CDS            bsd: BSD_ASPTE - Experimental evidence at protein level: Swiss-Prot protein existence level 1. Catalyzes the deamination of the cytosine moiety of the antibiotics blasticidin S, cytomycin and acetylblasticidin S. From Aspergillus terreus.
   6302..6526    +  polyA_signal   bGH poly(A) signal: bovine growth hormone polyadenylation signal
   6530..6551    +  promoter       SV40 promoter (fragment): SV40 enhancer and early promoter
   6572..7000    +  rep_origin     f1 ori (sequence partly withheld): f1 bacteriophage origin of replication; arrow indicates direction of (+) strand synthesis
   7014..7343    +  promoter       SV40 promoter: SV40 enhancer and early promoter
   7410..8201    +  CDS            neo: KKA2_KLEPN - Also known as kan, nptII. Experimental evidence at protein level: Swiss-Prot protein existence level 1. Resistance to kanamycin, neomycin, paromomycin, ribostamycin, butirosin and gentamicin B. From Klebsiella pneumoniae.
   8225..8383    +  CDS            ble (fragment): BLE_KLEPN - Experimental evidence at protein level: Swiss-Prot protein existence level 1. Binding protein with a strong affinity to the bleomycin family of antibiotics. Binds to CL990; an antimitotic-antibiotic compound. From Klebsiella pneumoniae.
   8378..8499    +  polyA_signal   SV40 poly(A) signal: SV40 polyadenylation signal
   8570..8592    -  protein_bind   lac operator (fragment): The lac repressor binds to the lac operator to inhibit transcription in E. coli. This inhibition can be relieved by adding lactose or isopropyl-β-D-thiogalactopyranoside (IPTG). lac repressor encoded by lacI
   8596..8626    -  promoter       lac promoter: promoter for the E. coli lac operon
   8641..8662    -  protein_bind   CAP binding site: CAP binding activates transcription in the presence of cAMP. E. coli catabolite activator protein
   8675..8767    -  CDS            lacI (fragment): lac repressor; lacI; The lac repressor binds to the lac operator to inhibit transcription in E. coli. This inhibition can be relieved by adding lactose or isopropyl-β-D-thiogalactopyranoside (IPTG).
   8950..9538    -  rep_origin     ori: high-copy-number ColE1/pMB1/pBR322/pUC origin of replication
   9709..10569   -  CDS            AmpR: β-lactamase; bla; confers resistance to ampicillin, carbenicillin, and related antibiotics
  10570..10674   -  promoter       AmpR promoter: bla
  10733..10785   -  misc_feature   bom (fragment): basis of mobility region from pBR322
>Addgene plasmid #135345 | AIDx-ID-208 | addgene full sequence | sequence record 267695 | Addgene NGS Result
AGTGCGCGAGCAAAATTTAAGCTACAACAAGGCAAGGCTTGACCGACAATTGCATGAAGAATCTGCTTAG
GGTTAGGCGTTTTGCGCTGCTTCGCGATGTACGGGCCAGATATACGCGTTGACATTGATTATTGACTAGT
TATTAATAGTAATCAATTACGGGGTCATTAGTTCATAGCCCATATATGGAGTTCCGCGTTACATAACTTA
CGGTAAATGGCCCGCCTGGCTGACCGCCCAACGACCCCCGCCCATTGACGTCAATAATGACGTATGTTCC
CATAGTAACGCCAATAGGGACTTTCCATTGACGTCAATGGGTGGAGTATTTACGGTAAACTGCCCACTTG
GCAGTACATCAAGTGTATCATATGCCAAGTACGCCCCCTATTGACGTCAATGACGGTAAATGGCCCGCCT
GGCATTATGCCCAGTACATGACCTTATGGGACTTTCCTACTTGGCAGTACATCTACGTATTAGTCATCGC
TATTACCATGGTGATGCGGTTTTGGCAGTACATCAATGGGCGTGGATAGCGGTTTGACTCACGGGGATTT
CCAAGTCTCCACCCCATTGACGTCAATGGGAGTTTGTTTTGGCACCAAAATCAACGGGACTTTCCAAAAT
GTCGTAACAACTCCGCCCCATTGACGCAAATGGGCGGTAGGCGTGTACGGTGGGAGGTCTATATAAGCAG
AGCTCTCTGGCTAACTAGAGAACCCACTGCTTACTGGCTTATCGAAATTAATACGACTCACTATAGGGAG
ACCCAAGCTGGCTAGCGTTTAAACTTAAGCTTGCCACCATGGATAAGAAATATAGCATCGGCCTGGCAAT
CGGCACCAATAGCGTGGGCTGGGCTGTGATTACCGACGAATACAAAGTTCCGTCCAAGAAGTTCAAGGTG
CTGGGTAACACCGACCGCCACAGCATCAAGAAAAACCTGATTGGTGCCCTGCTGTTTGATAGCGGTGAAA
CCGCCGAGGCTACCCGTCTGAAGCGCACCGCCCGTCGCCGTTATACCCGTCGTAAAAACCGTATCTGCTA
CCTGCAAGAGATTTTCAGCAACGAAATGGCCAAAGTGGACGATAGCTTCTTTCACCGCCTGGAGGAGAGC
TTCCTGGTGGAGGAAGACAAGAAACACGAGCGTCACCCGATCTTTGGCAACATTGTGGATGAGGTGGCTT
ATCACGAAAAGTACCCGACCATCTATCACCTGCGTAAGAAACTGGTGGATAGCACCGACAAGGCCGATCT
GCGCCTGATCTACCTGGCGCTGGCTCACATGATCAAGTTCCGTGGTCACTTTCTGATCGAGGGCGACCTG
AACCCGGATAACAGCGATGTGGACAAGCTGTTCATCCAGCTGGTGCAGACCTACAACCAGCTGTTTGAGG
AAAACCCGATTAACGCCAGCGGTGTGGACGCTCCGAAGAAAAAGCGTAAAGTGGGTAGCAGCGGCAGCCC
GAAAAAGAAACGCAAAGTGGGTAGCGACGCCCTGGACGATTTCGATCTGGACATGCTGGGCAGCGACGCG
CTGGACGATTTTGGCGGTGGCAGCATGGATAGCCTGCTGATGAACCGCCGTAAATTCCTGTACCAGTTTA
AGAACGTGCGTTGGGCTAAAGGTCGCCGTGAAACCTACCTGTGCTATGTGGTGAAACGCCGTGATAGCGC
CACCAGCTTCAGCCTGGACTTTGGTTATCTGCGCAACAAGAACGGCTGCCACGTGGAGCTGCTGTTCCTG
CGTTATATCAGCGATTGGGACCTGGACCCAGGCCGTTGCTACCGTGTGACCTGGTTCACCAGCTGGAGCC
CGTGCTATGATTGCGCTCGTCACGTGGCCGACTTTCTGCGCGGCAACCCGAACCTGAGCCTGCGTATCTT
CACCGCGCGCCTGTACTTTTGCGAGGACCGTAAGGCTGAGCCGGAAGGTCTGCGCCGTCTGCACCGTGCG
GGTGTGCAGATCGCGATCATGACCTTCAAAGATTACTTTTATTGCTGGAACACCTTCGTGGAGAACCACG
AACGTACCTTTAAGGCGTGGGAGGGTCTGCACGAAAACAGCGTGCGTCTGAGCCGCCAGCTGCGCCGTAT
CCTGCTGCCGGGTGGCAGCGGTGGCAGCGGTGGCAGCGGTGGCAGCGGTGGCAGCGGTGGCAGCGGTGGC
GCTAAGGCCATCCTGAGCGCGCGTCTGAGCAAAAGCCGCCGTCTGGAGAACCTGATTGCGCAGCTGCCGG
GTGAAAAGAAAAACGGTCTGTTTGGCAACCTGATTGCTCTGAGCCTGGGCCTGACCCCGAACTTCAAAAG
CAACTTTGACCTGGCCGAGGATGCGAAGCTGCAACTGAGCAAGGATACCTACGACGATGACCTGGACAAC
CTGCTGGCGCAGATCGGCGACCAGTATGCTGATCTGTTCCTGGCCGCGAAGAACCTGAGCGATGCGATCC
TGCTGAGCGACATTCTGCGTGTGAACACCGAGATTACCAAGGCGCCGCTGAGCGCCAGCATGATCAAACG
CTACGATGAACACCACCAGGACCTGACCCTGCTGAAAGCTCTGGTGCGTCAGCAGCTGCCGGAGAAGTAT
AAAGAAATCTTCTTTGACCAGAGCAAGAACGGTTACGCCGGCTATATTGATGGTGGCGCGAGCCAGGAGG
AGTTCTACAAGTTTATCAAACCGATTCTGGAGAAGATGGACGGCACCGAGGAACTGCTGGTGAAGCTGAA
CCGTGAAGATCTGCTGCGTAAACAGCGCACCTTCGACAACGGTAGCATCCCGCACCAGATTCACCTGGGT
GAGCTGCACGCCATCCTGCGCCGTCAGGAAGATTTCTACCCGTTTCTGAAGGACAACCGTGAGAAGATCG
AAAAAATTCTGACCTTCCGCATTCCGTACTATGTGGGTCCGCTGGCTCGTGGCAACAGCCGCTTTGCCTG
GATGACCCGCAAGAGCGAGGAAACCATCACCCCGTGGAACTTCGAGGAAGTGGTGGACAAAGGCGCCAGC
GCCCAGAGCTTCATTGAGCGTATGACCAACTTTGATAAGAACCTGCCGAACGAAAAAGTGCTGCCGAAGC
ACAGCCTGCTGTACGAGTATTTCACCGTGTATAACGAACTGACCAAGGTGAAATACGTGACCGAGGGTAT
GCGCAAGCCGGCCTTCCTGAGCGGCGAACAGAAGAAAGCGATCGTGGACCTGCTGTTTAAAACCAACCGT
AAGGTGACCGTGAAGCAGCTGAAAGAGGATTACTTCAAGAAAATTGAATGCTTCGACAGCGTGGAGATCA
GCGGTGTGGAAGATCGTTTTAACGCGAGCCTGGGCACCTATCACGACCTGCTGAAAATCATTAAGGACAA
AGATTTCCTGGATAACGAGGAAAACGAGGACATCCTGGAAGATATTGTGCTGACCCTGACCCTGTTTGAG
GACCGTGAAATGATCGAGGAACGCCTGAAGACCTACGCCCACCTGTTCGATGACAAAGTGATGAAACAGC
TGAAGCGCCGTCGCTATACCGGTTGGGGCCGTCTGAGCCGCAAACTGATCAACGGTATTCGCGATAAACA
GAGCGGCAAGACCATCCTGGATTTTCTGAAGAGCGACGGTTTCGCGAACCGTAACTTTATGCAGCTGATT
CACGATGACAGCCTGACCTTCAAAGAGGACATCCAGAAGGCGCAGGTGAGCGGTCAGGGCGATAGCCTGC
ACGAACACATCGCTAACCTGGCCGGTAGCCCGGCCATCAAGAAGGGCATCCTGCAAACCGTGAAGGTGGT
GGACGAGCTGGTGAAAGTGATGGGTCGTCACAAACCGGAAAACATCGTGATTGAGATGGCCCGCGAAAAC
CAGACCACCCAGAAAGGCCAGAAGAACAGCCGTGAGCGCATGAAGCGTATCGAGGAAGGCATCAAGGAAC
TGGGCAGCCAGATCCTGAAGGAGCACCCGGTGGAAAACACCCAGCTGCAAAACGAGAAACTGTATCTGTA
CTACCTGCAAAACGGTCGTGACATGTACGTGGATCAGGAGCTGGACATTAACCGCCTGAGCGACTACGAT
GTGGACGCGATCGTGCCGCAGAGCTTCCTGAAGGATGACAGCATTGACAACAAAGTGCTGACCCGTAGCG
ATAAAAACCGCGGCAAGAGCGACAACGTGCCGAGCGAGGAAGTGGTGAAGAAAATGAAAAACTACTGGCG
TCAGCTGCTGAACGCCAAGCTGATCACCCAGCGTAAATTTGACAACCTGACCAAGGCTGAGCGCGGTGGC
CTGAGCGAACTGGATAAAGCCGGTTTCATTAAGCGTCAGCTGGTGGAAACCCGCCAGATCACCAAGCACG
TGGCGCAGATTCTGGACAGCCGCATGAACACCAAATACGACGAGAACGATAAGCTGATCCGTGAAGTGAA
AGTGATTACCCTGAAGAGCAAACTGGTGAGCGATTTTCGTAAGGACTTCCAGTTTTACAAAGTGCGCGAG
ATCAACAACTATCACCACGCGCACGACGCTTACCTGAACGCTGTGGTGGGCACCGCCCTGATCAAGAAGT
ATCCGAAGCTGGAGAGCGAGTTCGTGTACGGCGATTATAAAGTGTACGACGTGCGTAAAATGATCGCCAA
GAGCGAGCAGGAAATTGGCAAAGCGACCGCTAAGTATTTCTTTTACAGCAACATCATGAACTTCTTTAAG
ACCGAGATCACCCTGGCCAACGGTGAAATCCGTAAACGCCCGCTGATTGAAACCAACGGTGAAACCGGCG
AAATCGTGTGGGATAAGGGCCGTGACTTTGCGACCGTGCGCAAAGTGCTGTCCATGCCGCAGGTGAACAT
TGTGAAGAAAACCGAGGTGCAGACCGGTGGCTTCAGCAAGGAAAGCATTCTGCCGAAACGTAACAGCGAC
AAGCTGATCGCCCGCAAGAAAGATTGGGACCCGAAGAAATATGGTGGCTTCGATAGCCCAACCGTGGCCT
ACAGCGTGCTGGTGGTGGCTAAAGTGGAGAAGGGTAAAAGCAAGAAACTGAAAAGCGTGAAGGAACTGCT
GGGCATCACCATTATGGAGCGTAGCAGCTTCGAAAAGAACCCGATCGACTTTCTGGAGGCGAAAGGTTAC
AAGGAAGTGAAGAAAGATCTGATCATCAAGCTGCCGAAGTATAGCCTGTTTGAGCTGGAAAATGGTCGTA
AACGTATGCTGGCCAGCGCCGGCGAGCTGCAAAAGGGCAACGAACTGGCGCTGCCGAGCAAATACGTGAA
CTTCCTGTATCTGGCCAGCCACTACGAGAAGCTGAAAGGTAGCCCGGAGGACAACGAACAGAAGCAGCTG
TTTGTGGAGCAGCACAAACACTACCTGGATGAGATCATTGAACAGATTAGCGAGTTCAGCAAGCGTGTGA
TCCTGGCTGATGCCAACCTGGACAAAGTGCTGAGCGCCTATAACAAACACCGTGACAAGCCGATCCGCGA
GCAGGCCGAAAACATCATTCACCTGTTTACCCTGACCAACCTGGGCGCGCCGGCTGCCTTCAAATATTTT
GATACCACCATTGACCGTAAGCGTTACACCAGCACCAAAGAGGTGCTGGATGCTACCCTGATCCACCAGA
GCATTACCGGTCTGTACGAAACCCGTATCGATCTGAGCCAGCTGGGTGGCGACAAGCGCCCGGCGGCTAC
CAAGAAAGCCGGTCAGGCGAAGAAAAAGAAAGACTACAAGGATGACGATGACAAGGGTAGCGGCGCTACC
AACTTCAGCCTGCTGAAGCAGGCGGGCGACGTGGAGGAAAATCCGGGCCCGATGGCTAAACCGCTGAGCC
AGGAGGAAAGCACCCTGATCGAGCGCGCGACCGCTACCATTAACAGCATCCCGATTAGCGAAGATTATAG
CGTGGCCAGCGCCGCGCTGAGCAGCGATGGTCGTATCTTCACCGGCGTGAACGTGTATCACTTTACCGGT
GGCCCGTGCGCCGAGCTGGTGGTGCTGGGCACCGCCGCCGCCGCCGCCGCCGGCAACCTGACCTGCATCG
TGGCGATTGGTAACGAAAATCGTGGCATCCTGAGCCCGTGCGGCCGTTGCCGCCAGGTGCTGCTGGACCT
GCATCCGGGCATCAAGGCGATTGTGAAGGATAGCGACGGCCAACCGACCGCCGTGGGTATTCGTGAACTG
CTGCCATCCGGCTATGTTTGGGAAGGCTAAGGTACCGAGCTCGGATCCACTAGTCCAGTGTGGTGGAATT
CTGCAGATATCCAGCACAGTGGCGGCCGCTCGAGTCTAGAGGGCCCGTTTAAACCCGCTGATCAGCCTCG
ACTGTGCCTTCTAGTTGCCAGCCATCTGTTGTTTGCCCCTCCCCCGTGCCTTCCTTGACCCTGGAAGGTG
CCACTCCCACTGTCCTTTCCTAATAAAATGAGGAAATTGCATCGCATTGTCTGAGTAGGTGTCATTCTAT
TCTGGGGGGTGGGGTGGGGCAGGACAGCAAGGGGGAGGATTGGGAAGACAATAGCAGGCATGCTGGGGAT
GCGGTGGGCTCTATGGCTTCTGAGGCGGAAAGAACCAGCTGGGGCTCTAGGGGGTATCCCC
[124 nt withheld, positions 6572-6695]
C
[91 nt withheld, positions 6697-6787]
A
[49 nt withheld, positions 6789-6837]
CCTTTGACGTTGGAGTCCACGTTCTTT
[37 nt withheld, positions 6865-6901]
ACCCTATCTCGGTCTATTCTTTTGATTTATAAGGGATTTTGCCGATTTCGGCCTATTGGTTAAAAAATGA
GCTGATTTAACAAAAATTTAACGCGAATTAATTCTGTGGAATGTGTGTCAGTTAGGGTGTGGAAAGTCCC
CAGGCTCCCCAGCAGGCAGAAGTATGCAAAGCATGCATCTCAATTAGTCAGCAACCAGGTGTGGAAAGTC
CCCAGGCTCCCCAGCAGGCAGAAGTATGCAAAGCATGCATCTCAATTAGTCAGCAACCATAGTCCCGCCC
CTAACTCCGCCCATCCCGCCCCTAACTCCGCCCAGTTCCGCCCATTCTCCGCCCCATGGCTGACTAATTT
TTTTTATTTATGCAGAGGCCGAGGCCGCCTCTGCCTCTGAGCTATTCCAGAAGTAGTGAGGAGGCTTTTT
TGGAGGCCTAGGCTTTTGCAAAAAGCTCCCGGGAGCTTGTATATCCATTTTCGGATCTGATCAAGAGACA
GGATGAGGATCGTTTCGCATGATTGAACAAGATGGATTGCACGCAGGTTCTCCGGCCGCTTGGGTGGAGA
GGCTATTCGGCTATGACTGGGCACAACAGACAATCGGCTGCTCTGATGCCGCCGTGTTCCGGCTGTCAGC
GCAGGGGCGCCCGGTTCTTTTTGTCAAGACCGACCTGTCCGGTGCCCTGAATGAACTGCAGGACGAGGCA
GCGCGGCTATCGTGGCTGGCCACGACGGGCGTTCCTTGCGCAGCTGTGCTCGACGTTGTCACTGAAGCGG
GAAGGGACTGGCTGCTATTGGGCGAAGTGCCGGGGCAGGATCTCCTGTCATCTCACCTTGCTCCTGCCGA
GAAAGTATCCATCATGGCTGATGCAATGCGGCGGCTGCATACGCTTGATCCGGCTACCTGCCCATTCGAC
CACCAAGCGAAACATCGCATCGAGCGAGCACGTACTCGGATGGAAGCCGGTCTTGTCGATCAGGATGATC
TGGACGAAGAGCATCAGGGGCTCGCGCCAGCCGAACTGTTCGCCAGGCTCAAGGCGCGCATGCCCGACGG
CGAGGATCTCGTCGTGACCCATGGCGATGCCTGCTTGCCGAATATCATGGTGGAAAATGGCCGCTTTTCT
GGATTCATCGACTGTGGCCGGCTGGGTGTGGCGGACCGCTATCAGGACATAGCGTTGGCTACCCGTGATA
TTGCTGAAGAGCTTGGCGGCGAATGGGCTGACCGCTTCCTCGTGCTTTACGGTATCGCCGCTCCCGATTC
GCAGCGCATCGCCTTCTATCGCCTTCTTGACGAGTTCTTCTGAGCGGGACTCTGGGGTTCGAAATGACCG
ACCAAGCGACGCCCAACCTGCCATCACGAGATTTCGATTCCACCGCCGCCTTCTATGAAAGGTTGGGCTT
CGGAATCGTTTTCCGGGACGCCGGCTGGATGATCCTCCAGCGCGGGGATCTCATGCTGGAGTTCTTCGCC
CACCCCAACTTGTTTATTGCAGCTTATAATGGTTACAAATAAAGCAATAGCATCACAAATTTCACAAATA
AAGCATTTTTTTCACTGCATTCTAGTTGTGGTTTGTCCAAACTCATCAATGTATCTTATCATGTCTGTAT
ACCGTCGACCTCTAGCTAGAGCTTGGCGTAATCATGGTCATAGCTGTTTCCTGTGTGAAATTGTTATCCG
CTCACAATTCCACACAACATACGAGCCGGAAGCATAAAGTGTAAAGCCTGGGGTGCCTAATGAGTGAGCT
AACTCACATTAATTGCGTTGCGCTCACTGCCCGCTTTCCAGTCGGGAAACCTGTCGTGCCAGCTGCATTA
ATGAATCGGCCAACGCGCGGGGAGAGGCGGTTTGCGTATTGGGCGCTCTTCCGCTTCCTCGCTCACTGAC
TCGCTGCGCTCGGTCGTTCGGCTGCGGCGAGCGGTATCAGCTCACTCAAAGGCGGTAATACGGTTATCCA
CAGAATCAGGGGATAACGCAGGAAAGAACATGTGAGCAAAAGGCCAGCAAAAGGCCAGGAACCGTAAAAA
GGCCGCGTTGCTGGCGTTTTTCCATAGGCTCCGCCCCCCTGACGAGCATCACAAAAATCGACGCTCAAGT
CAGAGGTGGCGAAACCCGACAGGACTATAAAGATACCAGGCGTTTCCCCCTGGAAGCTCCCTCGTGCGCT
CTCCTGTTCCGACCCTGCCGCTTACCGGATACCTGTCCGCCTTTCTCCCTTCGGGAAGCGTGGCGCTTTC
TCATAGCTCACGCTGTAGGTATCTCAGTTCGGTGTAGGTCGTTCGCTCCAAGCTGGGCTGTGTGCACGAA
CCCCCCGTTCAGCCCGACCGCTGCGCCTTATCCGGTAACTATCGTCTTGAGTCCAACCCGGTAAGACACG
ACTTATCGCCACTGGCAGCAGCCACTGGTAACAGGATTAGCAGAGCGAGGTATGTAGGCGGTGCTACAGA
GTTCTTGAAGTGGTGGCCTAACTACGGCTACACTAGAAGAACAGTATTTGGTATCTGCGCTCTGCTGAAG
CCAGTTACCTTCGGAAAAAGAGTTGGTAGCTCTTGATCCGGCAAACAAACCACCGCTGGTAGCGGTGGTT
TTTTTGTTTGCAAGCAGCAGATTACGCGCAGAAAAAAAGGATCTCAAGAAGATCCTTTGATCTTTTCTAC
GGGGTCTGACGCTCAGTGGAACGAAAACTCACGTTAAGGGATTTTGGTCATGAGATTATCAAAAAGGATC
TTCACCTAGATCCTTTTAAATTAAAAATGAAGTTTTAAATCAATCTAAAGTATATATGAGTAAACTTGGT
CTGACAGTTACCAATGCTTAATCAGTGAGGCACCTATCTCAGCGATCTGTCTATTTCGTTCATCCATAGT
TGCCTGACTCCCCGTCGTGTAGATAACTACGATACGGGAGGGCTTACCATCTGGCCCCAGTGCTGCAATG
ATACCGCGAGACCCACGCTCACCGGCTCCAGATTTATCAGCAATAAACCAGCCAGCCGGAAGGGCCGAGC
GCAGAAGTGGTCCTGCAACTTTATCCGCCTCCATCCAGTCTATTAATTGTTGCCGGGAAGCTAGAGTAAG
TAGTTCGCCAGTTAATAGTTTGCGCAACGTTGTTGCCATTGCTACAGGCATCGTGGTGTCACGCTCGTCG
TTTGGTATGGCTTCATTCAGCTCCGGTTCCCAACGATCAAGGCGAGTTACATGATCCCCCATGTTGTGCA
AAAAAGCGGTTAGCTCCTTCGGTCCTCCGATCGTTGTCAGAAGTAAGTTGGCCGCAGTGTTATCACTCAT
GGTTATGGCAGCACTGCATAATTCTCTTACTGTCATGCCATCCGTAAGATGCTTTTCTGTGACTGGTGAG
TACTCAACCAAGTCATTCTGAGAATAGTGTATGCGGCGACCGAGTTGCTCTTGCCCGGCGTCAATACGGG
ATAATACCGCGCCACATAGCAGAACTTTAAAAGTGCTCATCATTGGAAAACGTTCTTCGGGGCGAAAACT
CTCAAGGATCTTACCGCTGTTGAGATCCAGTTCGATGTAACCCACTCGTGCACCCAACTGATCTTCAGCA
TCTTTTACTTTCACCAGCGTTTCTGGGTGAGCAAAAACAGGAAGGCAAAATGCCGCAAAAAAGGGAATAA
GGGCGACACGGAAATGTTGAATACTCATACTCTTCCTTTTTCAATATTATTGAAGCATTTATCAGGGTTA
TTGTCTCATGAGCGGATACATATTTGAATGTATTTAGAAAAATAAACAAATAGGGGTTCCGCGCACATTT
CCCCGAAAAGTGCCACCTGACGTCGACGGATCGGGAGATCTCCCGATCCCCTATGGTGCACTCTCAGTAC
AATCTGCTCTGATGCCGCATAGTTAAGCCAGTATCTGCTCCCTGCTTGTGTGTTGGAGGTCGCTGAGT
