>Addgene plasmid #135345 | AIDx-ID-208 | depositor partial sequence | sequence record 261021 | insert: spyCas9 (D10A) with intradomain insertion of hAIDx (182X) at position 208
AAGCTTGCCACCATGGATAAGAAATATAGCATCGGCCTGGCAATCGGCACCAATAGCGTGGGCTGGGCTG
TGATTACCGACGAATACAAAGTTCCGTCCAAGAAGTTCAAGGTGCTGGGTAACACCGACCGCCACAGCAT
CAAGAAAAACCTGATTGGTGCCCTGCTGTTTGATAGCGGTGAAACCGCCGAGGCTACCCGTCTGAAGCGC
ACCGCCCGTCGCCGTTATACCCGTCGTAAAAACCGTATCTGCTACCTGCAAGAGATTTTCAGCAACGAAA
TGGCCAAAGTGGACGATAGCTTCTTTCACCGCCTGGAGGAGAGCTTCCTGGTGGAGGAAGACAAGAAACA
CGAGCGTCACCCGATCTTTGGCAACATTGTGGATGAGGTGGCTTATCACGAAAAGTACCCGACCATCTAT
CACCTGCGTAAGAAACTGGTGGATAGCACCGACAAGGCCGATCTGCGCCTGATCTACCTGGCGCTGGCTC
ACATGATCAAGTTCCGTGGTCACTTTCTGATCGAGGGCGACCTGAACCCGGATAACAGCGATGTGGACAA
GCTGTTCATCCAGCTGGTGCAGACCTACAACCAGCTGTTTGAGGAAAACCCGATTAACGCCAGCGGTGTG
GACGCTCCGAAGAAAAAGCGTAAAGTGGGTAGCAGCGGCAGCCCGAAAAAGAAACGCAAAGTGGGTAGCG
ACGCCCTGGACGATTTCGATCTGGACATGCTGGGCAGCGACGCGCTGGACGATTTTGGCGGTGGCAGCAT
GGATAGCCTGCTGATGAACCGCCGTAAATTCCTGTACCAGTTTAAGAACGTGCGTTGGGCTAAAGGTCGC
CGTGAAACCTACCTGTGCTATGTGGTGAAACGCCGTGATAGCGCCACCAGCTTCAGCCTGGACTTTGGTT
ATCTGCGCAACAAGAACGGCTGCCACGTGGAGCTGCTGTTCCTGCGTTATATCAGCGATTGGGACCTGGA
CCCAGGCCGTTGCTACCGTGTGACCTGGTTCACCAGCTGGAGCCCGTGCTATGATTGCGCTCGTCACGTG
GCCGACTTTCTGCGCGGCAACCCGAACCTGAGCCTGCGTATCTTCACCGCGCGCCTGTACTTTTGCGAGG
ACCGTAAGGCTGAGCCGGAAGGTCTGCGCCGTCTGCACCGTGCGGGTGTGCAGATCGCGATCATGACCTT
CAAAGATTACTTTTATTGCTGGAACACCTTCGTGGAGAACCACGAACGTACCTTTAAGGCGTGGGAGGGT
CTGCACGAAAACAGCGTGCGTCTGAGCCGCCAGCTGCGCCGTATCCTGCTGCCGGGTGGCAGCGGTGGCA
GCGGTGGCAGCGGTGGCAGCGGTGGCAGCGGTGGCAGCGGTGGCGCTAAGGCCATCCTGAGCGCGCGTCT
GAGCAAAAGCCGCCGTCTGGAGAACCTGATTGCGCAGCTGCCGGGTGAAAAGAAAAACGGTCTGTTTGGC
AACCTGATTGCTCTGAGCCTGGGCCTGACCCCGAACTTCAAAAGCAACTTTGACCTGGCCGAGGATGCGA
AGCTGCAACTGAGCAAGGATACCTACGACGATGACCTGGACAACCTGCTGGCGCAGATCGGCGACCAGTA
TGCTGATCTGTTCCTGGCCGCGAAGAACCTGAGCGATGCGATCCTGCTGAGCGACATTCTGCGTGTGAAC
ACCGAGATTACCAAGGCGCCGCTGAGCGCCAGCATGATCAAACGCTACGATGAACACCACCAGGACCTGA
CCCTGCTGAAAGCTCTGGTGCGTCAGCAGCTGCCGGAGAAGTATAAAGAAATCTTCTTTGACCAGAGCAA
GAACGGTTACGCCGGCTATATTGATGGTGGCGCGAGCCAGGAGGAGTTCTACAAGTTTATCAAACCGATT
CTGGAGAAGATGGACGGCACCGAGGAACTGCTGGTGAAGCTGAACCGTGAAGATCTGCTGCGTAAACAGC
GCACCTTCGACAACGGTAGCATCCCGCACCAGATTCACCTGGGTGAGCTGCACGCCATCCTGCGCCGTCA
GGAAGATTTCTACCCGTTTCTGAAGGACAACCGTGAGAAGATCGAAAAAATTCTGACCTTCCGCATTCCG
TACTATGTGGGTCCGCTGGCTCGTGGCAACAGCCGCTTTGCCTGGATGACCCGCAAGAGCGAGGAAACCA
TCACCCCGTGGAACTTCGAGGAAGTGGTGGACAAAGGCGCCAGCGCCCAGAGCTTCATTGAGCGTATGAC
CAACTTTGATAAGAACCTGCCGAACGAAAAAGTGCTGCCGAAGCACAGCCTGCTGTACGAGTATTTCACC
GTGTATAACGAACTGACCAAGGTGAAATACGTGACCGAGGGTATGCGCAAGCCGGCCTTCCTGAGCGGCG
AACAGAAGAAAGCGATCGTGGACCTGCTGTTTAAAACCAACCGTAAGGTGACCGTGAAGCAGCTGAAAGA
GGATTACTTCAAGAAAATTGAATGCTTCGACAGCGTGGAGATCAGCGGTGTGGAAGATCGTTTTAACGCG
AGCCTGGGCACCTATCACGACCTGCTGAAAATCATTAAGGACAAAGATTTCCTGGATAACGAGGAAAACG
AGGACATCCTGGAAGATATTGTGCTGACCCTGACCCTGTTTGAGGACCGTGAAATGATCGAGGAACGCCT
GAAGACCTACGCCCACCTGTTCGATGACAAAGTGATGAAACAGCTGAAGCGCCGTCGCTATACCGGTTGG
GGCCGTCTGAGCCGCAAACTGATCAACGGTATTCGCGATAAACAGAGCGGCAAGACCATCCTGGATTTTC
TGAAGAGCGACGGTTTCGCGAACCGTAACTTTATGCAGCTGATTCACGATGACAGCCTGACCTTCAAAGA
GGACATCCAGAAGGCGCAGGTGAGCGGTCAGGGCGATAGCCTGCACGAACACATCGCTAACCTGGCCGGT
AGCCCGGCCATCAAGAAGGGCATCCTGCAAACCGTGAAGGTGGTGGACGAGCTGGTGAAAGTGATGGGTC
GTCACAAACCGGAAAACATCGTGATTGAGATGGCCCGCGAAAACCAGACCACCCAGAAAGGCCAGAAGAA
CAGCCGTGAGCGCATGAAGCGTATCGAGGAAGGCATCAAGGAACTGGGCAGCCAGATCCTGAAGGAGCAC
CCGGTGGAAAACACCCAGCTGCAAAACGAGAAACTGTATCTGTACTACCTGCAAAACGGTCGTGACATGT
ACGTGGATCAGGAGCTGGACATTAACCGCCTGAGCGACTACGATGTGGACGCGATCGTGCCGCAGAGCTT
CCTGAAGGATGACAGCATTGACAACAAAGTGCTGACCCGTAGCGATAAAAACCGCGGCAAGAGCGACAAC
GTGCCGAGCGAGGAAGTGGTGAAGAAAATGAAAAACTACTGGCGTCAGCTGCTGAACGCCAAGCTGATCA
CCCAGCGTAAATTTGACAACCTGACCAAGGCTGAGCGCGGTGGCCTGAGCGAACTGGATAAAGCCGGTTT
CATTAAGCGTCAGCTGGTGGAAACCCGCCAGATCACCAAGCACGTGGCGCAGATTCTGGACAGCCGCATG
AACACCAAATACGACGAGAACGATAAGCTGATCCGTGAAGTGAAAGTGATTACCCTGAAGAGCAAACTGG
TGAGCGATTTTCGTAAGGACTTCCAGTTTTACAAAGTGCGCGAGATCAACAACTATCACCACGCGCACGA
CGCTTACCTGAACGCTGTGGTGGGCACCGCCCTGATCAAGAAGTATCCGAAGCTGGAGAGCGAGTTCGTG
TACGGCGATTATAAAGTGTACGACGTGCGTAAAATGATCGCCAAGAGCGAGCAGGAAATTGGCAAAGCGA
CCGCTAAGTATTTCTTTTACAGCAACATCATGAACTTCTTTAAGACCGAGATCACCCTGGCCAACGGTGA
AATCCGTAAACGCCCGCTGATTGAAACCAACGGTGAAACCGGCGAAATCGTGTGGGATAAGGGCCGTGAC
TTTGCGACCGTGCGCAAAGTGCTGTCCATGCCGCAGGTGAACATTGTGAAGAAAACCGAGGTGCAGACCG
GTGGCTTCAGCAAGGAAAGCATTCTGCCGAAACGTAACAGCGACAAGCTGATCGCCCGCAAGAAAGATTG
GGACCCGAAGAAATATGGTGGCTTCGATAGCCCAACCGTGGCCTACAGCGTGCTGGTGGTGGCTAAAGTG
GAGAAGGGTAAAAGCAAGAAACTGAAAAGCGTGAAGGAACTGCTGGGCATCACCATTATGGAGCGTAGCA
GCTTCGAAAAGAACCCGATCGACTTTCTGGAGGCGAAAGGTTACAAGGAAGTGAAGAAAGATCTGATCAT
CAAGCTGCCGAAGTATAGCCTGTTTGAGCTGGAAAATGGTCGTAAACGTATGCTGGCCAGCGCCGGCGAG
CTGCAAAAGGGCAACGAACTGGCGCTGCCGAGCAAATACGTGAACTTCCTGTATCTGGCCAGCCACTACG
AGAAGCTGAAAGGTAGCCCGGAGGACAACGAACAGAAGCAGCTGTTTGTGGAGCAGCACAAACACTACCT
GGATGAGATCATTGAACAGATTAGCGAGTTCAGCAAGCGTGTGATCCTGGCTGATGCCAACCTGGACAAA
GTGCTGAGCGCCTATAACAAACACCGTGACAAGCCGATCCGCGAGCAGGCCGAAAACATCATTCACCTGT
TTACCCTGACCAACCTGGGCGCGCCGGCTGCCTTCAAATATTTTGATACCACCATTGACCGTAAGCGTTA
CACCAGCACCAAAGAGGTGCTGGATGCTACCCTGATCCACCAGAGCATTACCGGTCTGTACGAAACCCGT
ATCGATCTGAGCCAGCTGGGTGGCGACAAGCGCCCGGCGGCTACCAAGAAAGCCGGTCAGGCGAAGAAAA
AGAAAGACTACAAGGATGACGATGACAAGGGTAGCGGCGCTACCAACTTCAGCCTGCTGAAGCAGGCGGG
CGACGTGGAGGAAAATCCGGGCCCGATGGCTAAACCGCTGAGCCAGGAGGAAAGCACCCTGATCGAGCGC
GCGACCGCTACCATTAACAGCATCCCGATTAGCGAAGATTATAGCGTGGCCAGCGCCGCGCTGAGCAGCG
ATGGTCGTATCTTCACCGGCGTGAACGTGTATCACTTTACCGGTGGCCCGTGCGCCGAGCTGGTGGTGCT
GGGCACCGCCGCCGCCGCCGCCGCCGGCAACCTGACCTGCATCGTGGCGATTGGTAACGAAAATCGTGGC
ATCCTGAGCCCGTGCGGCCGTTGCCGCCAGGTGCTGCTGGACCTGCATCCGGGCATCAAGGCGATTGTGA
AGGATAGCGACGGCCAACCGACCGCCGTGGGTATTCGTGAACTGCTGCCATCCGGCTATGTTTGGGAAGG
CTAAGGTACC
